Addgene plasmid #239118: pCAD123_hIrg1_N152K,M154I_pvp008
Purpose: hACOD1 with N152K and M154I mutations in E.coli expression vector
Depositing lab: Konrad Buessow. Depositing organization: Helmholtz-Zentrum fuer Infektionsforschung (HZI). Publication: Amino acid positions near the active site determine the reduced activity of human ACOD1 compared to murine ACOD1. Chen F, Yalcin I, Zhao M, Chen C, Blankenfeldt W, Pessler F, Bussow K. Sci Rep. 2023 Jun 26;13(1):10360. doi: 10.1038/s41598-023-37373-w. PubMed 37365251.
Backbone
  Vector backbone: pCOLADuet-1
  Backbone manufacturer: Novagen
  Backbone size w/o insert (bp): 3519
  Total vector size (bp): 4893
  Modifications to backbone: N-terminal StrepTag and TEV site
  Vector type: Bacterial Expression
Growth in bacteria
  Bacterial resistance: Kanamycin, 50 μg/mL
  Growth temperature: 37°C
  Growth strain: DH5alpha
  Copy number: Low Copy
Gene/Insert
  Gene/Insert name: cis-aconitate decarboxylase
  Species: H. sapiens (human)
  Insert size (bp): 1374
  Mutation: Deleted amino acids 1-3 and 462-end. Mutated N152K and M154I
  GenBank ID: NM_001258406
  Entrez Gene: ACOD1 (a.k.a. CAD, IRG1)
  Tag / fusion protein: StrepTag and TEV site (N terminal on backbone)
Terms and licenses: Academic/Nonprofit Terms; Industry Terms: Not Available to Industry
Depositor comments: Method for purification of the human enzyme cis-aconitate decarboxylase (ACOD1) from this plasmid in recombinant E. coli cells: http://dx.doi.org/10.13140/RG.2.2.12579.58405
How to cite: pCAD123_hIrg1_N152K,M154I_pvp008 was a gift from Konrad Buessow (Addgene plasmid # 239118 ; http://n2t.net/addgene:239118 ; RRID:Addgene_239118)
