[The description below was written by a language model from this plasmid's Addgene catalogue record and pLannotate feature annotations shown in this document.]
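Description:
pCAD123_hIrg1_N152K,M154I_pvp008 is a 4.9 kb bacterial expression plasmid built on the Novagen pCOLADuet-1 backbone, modified to supply an N-terminal Strep-tag II followed by a TEV protease cleavage site. It replicates in E. coli from the ColA origin, which gives a low copy number and is compatible with plasmids carrying other origin types, and it is selected with kanamycin through an aminoglycoside phosphotransferase (KanR) gene. The backbone also carries lacI with its own promoter.

The insert is a 1374 bp coding sequence for human cis-aconitate decarboxylase (ACOD1, also known as IRG1 or CAD), the enzyme that produces itaconate. The protein is truncated, lacking amino acids 1–3 and everything from residue 462 onward, and carries two point substitutions, N152K and M154I. Expression is driven by a T7 promoter with an adjacent lac operator and the T7 gene 10 ribosome binding site, and transcription ends at a T7 terminator. Expression therefore requires a host supplying T7 RNA polymerase and is held off by Lac repressor until induced with IPTG. The Strep-tag allows affinity capture on Strep-Tactin, and the TEV site permits tag removal afterwards. The annotation also picks up short S-tag, SET1 and tetracycline-resistance fragments; the first two lie downstream of the ACOD1 coding region and all appear to be backbone remnants, though the record does not say whether the S-tag is translated.

According to the associated publication title, the construct belongs to work examining how residues near the active site account for the lower activity of human ACOD1 compared with the murine enzyme. The depositor notes that it is used for purifying recombinant enzyme from E. coli.
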