Features (pLannotate 1.2.2; 17 found; start..end, strand, type, name):
     48..83      -  CDS            TcR (fragment): tetracycline efflux protein; tet; confers resistance to tetracycline
     86..104     +  promoter       T7 promoter: promoter for bacteriophage T7 RNA polymerase
    105..129     +  protein_bind   lac operator: The lac repressor binds to the lac operator to inhibit transcription in E. coli. This inhibition can be relieved by adding lactose or isopropyl-β-D-thiogalactopyranoside (IPTG). lac repressor encoded by lacI
    144..166     +  RBS            RBS: efficient ribosome binding site from bacteriophage T7 gene 10 (Olins and Rangwala, 1989)
    182..204     +  CDS            Strep-Tag II (fragment): peptide that binds Strep-Tactin®, an engineered form of streptavidin
    242..1615    +  CDS            ACOD1: IRG1_HUMAN - Also known as IRG1. Experimental evidence at protein level: Swiss-Prot protein existence level 1. Cis-aconitate decarboxylase that catalyzes production of itaconate and is involved in the inhibition of the inflammatory response (PubMed:23609450, PubMed:23610393). Acts as a negative regulator of the Toll-like receptors (TLRs)-mediated inflammatory innate response by stimulating the tumor necrosis factor alpha-induced protein TNFAIP3 expression via reactive oxygen species (ROS) in LPS- tolerized macrophages (PubMed:23609450). Involved in antimicrobial response of innate immune cells
   1642..1683    +  CDS            S-Tag (fragment): affinity and epitope tag derived from pancreatic ribonuclease A
   1713..1730    +  CDS            SET1 (fragment): solubility-enhancement tag derived from T7 phage gene 10B
   1738..1785    +  terminator     T7 terminator: transcription terminator for bacteriophage T7 RNA polymerase
   1949..2006    +  promoter       AmpR promoter (fragment): bla
   2015..2830    -  CDS            KanR: aminoglycoside phosphotransferase; aph(3')-Ia; confers resistance to kanamycin in bacteria or G418 (Geneticin®) in eukaryotes
   2831..2922    -  promoter       AmpR promoter: bla
   2940..3575    -  rep_origin     ColA ori: Plasmids containing the ColA origin of replication can be propagated in E. coli cells that contain additional plasmids with compatible origins.
   3660..3724    -  CDS            TcR (fragment): tetracycline efflux protein; tet; confers resistance to tetracycline
   3739..3760    -  protein_bind   CAP binding site: CAP binding activates transcription in the presence of cAMP. E. coli catabolite activator protein
   3773..4855    -  CDS            lacI: lac repressor; lacI; The lac repressor binds to the lac operator to inhibit transcription in E. coli. This inhibition can be relieved by adding lactose or isopropyl-β-D-thiogalactopyranoside (IPTG).
   4856..40      -  promoter       lacI promoter (across the origin): lacI
>Addgene plasmid #239118 | pCAD123_hIrg1_N152K,M154I_pvp008 | addgene full sequence | sequence record 478365 | Addgene NGS Result
ATGCCATACCGCGAAAGGTTTTGCGCCATTCGATGGTGTCCGGGATCTCGACGCTCTCCCTTATGCGACT
CCTGCATTAGGAAATTAATACGACTCACTATAGGGGAATTGTGAGCGGATAACAATTCCCCTGTAGAAAT
AATTTTGTTTAACTTTAATAAGGAGATATACCATGGCTAGCTGGAGCCACCCGCAGTTCGAAAAAGTCGA
CGAGAACCTCTACTTCCAGGGAGGCGGCCGCAAGTCTATCACAGAAAGCTTTGCCACAGCAATCCATGGC
TTGAAAGTGGGACACCTGACAGATCGTGTTATTCAGAGGAGCAAGAGGATGATTCTAGACACTCTGGGTG
CTGGGTTCCTGGGAACCACTACGGAAGTGTTTCACATAGCCAGCCAATATAGCAAGATCTACAGTTCCAA
CATATCCAGCACTGTTTGGGGTCAGCCAGACATCAGGCTCCCGCCCACATATGCTGCTTTTGTGAACGGT
GTGGCTATTCACTCCATGGATTTTGATGACACGTGGCACCCTGCCACCCACCCTTCTGGGGCTGTCCTTC
CTGTCCTCACAGCTTTAGCAGAAGCCCTGCCAAGGAGTCCAAAGTTTTCTGGCCTTGACCTGCTGCTGGC
TTTCAATGTTGGTATTGAAGTGCAAGGCCGATTACTGCATTTCGCCAAGGAGGCCAAGGACATACCAAAG
AGATTCCATCCCCCTTCCGTGGTAGGAACGTTGGGTAGTGCTGCTGCTGCATCCAAGTTTTTAGGACTTA
GCTCGACAAAGTGCCGAGAAGCTCTGGCCATTGCTGTTTCCCATGCTGGGGCACCCATGGCCAATGCTGC
CACCCAGACCAAGCCCCTCCACATTGGCAATGCTGCCAAGCATGGGATAGAAGCTGCATTTTTGGCAATG
TTGGGTCTCCAAGGAAACAAGCAGGTCTTGGACTTGGAGGCAGGATTTGGGGCCTTTTATGCCAACTATT
CCCCAAAAGTCCTTCCAAGCATAGCTTCCTACAGTTGGCTGCTGGACCAGCAGGACGTGGCCTTTAAGCG
TTTTCCTGCACATTTATCTACCCACTGGGTGGCAGACGCAGCTGCATCTGTGAGAAAGCACCTTGTAGCA
GAGAGAGCCCTGCTTCCAACTGACTACATTAAGAGAATTGTGCTCAGGATACCAAATGTCCAGTATGTAA
ACAGGCCCTTTCCAGTTTCGGAGCATGAAGCCCGTCATTCATTCCAGTATGTGGCCTGTGCCATGCTGCT
TGATGGTGGCATCACTGTCCCCTCATTCCATGAATGCCAGATCAACAGGCCACAGGTGAGAGAGCTGCTC
AGTAAGGTGGAGCTGGAGTACCCTCCGGACAACTTGCCAAGCTTCAACATACTGTACTGTGAAATAAGTG
TCACCCTCAAGGATGGAGCCACCTTCACAGATCGCTCTGATACCTTCTATGGGCACTGGAGAAAACCACT
GAGCCAGGAGGACCTAGAGGAAAAGTTCAGAGCCAATGCCTCCAAGATGCTGTCCTGGGACACAGTGGAA
AGCCTTATAAAGATAGTCAAAAATCTAGAAGACCTAGAAGACTGTTCTGTGTTAACTACACTTCTCAAAG
GACCCTGAAGCTTGCATGCCTCGAGTCTGGTAAAGAAACCGCTGCTGCGAAATTTGAACGCCAGCACATG
GACTCGTCTACTAGCGCAGCTTAATTAACCTAGGCTGCTGCCACCGCTGAGCAATAACTAGCATAACCCC
TTGGGGCCTCTAAACGGGTCTTGAGGGGTTTTTTGCTGAAACCTCAGGCATTTGAGAAGCACACGGTCAC
ACTGCTTCCGGTAGTCAATAAACCGGTAAACCAGCAATAGACATAAGCGGCTATTTAACGACCCTGCCCT
GAACCGACGACAAGCTGACGACCGGGTCTCCGCAAGTGGCACTTTTCGGGGAAATGTGCGCGGAACCCCT
ATTTGTTTATTTTTCTAAATACATTCAAATATGTATCCGCTCATGAATTAATTCTTAGAAAAACTCATCG
AGCATCAAATGAAACTGCAATTTATTCATATCAGGATTATCAATACCATATTTTTGAAAAAGCCGTTTCT
GTAATGAAGGAGAAAACTCACCGAGGCAGTTCCATAGGATGGCAAGATCCTGGTATCGGTCTGCGATTCC
GACTCGTCCAACATCAATACAACCTATTAATTTCCCCTCGTCAAAAATAAGGTTATCAAGTGAGAAATCA
CCATGAGTGACGACTGAATCCGGTGAGAATGGCAAAAGTTTATGCATTTCTTTCCAGACTTGTTCAACAG
GCCAGCCATTACGCTCGTCATCAAAATCACTCGCATCAACCAAACCGTTATTCATTCGTGATTGCGCCTG
AGCGAGACGAAATACGCGGTCGCTGTTAAAAGGACAATTACAAACAGGAATCGAATGCAACCGGCGCAGG
AACACTGCCAGCGCATCAACAATATTTTCACCTGAATCAGGATATTCTTCTAATACCTGGAATGCTGTTT
TCCCGGGGATCGCAGTGGTGAGTAACCATGCATCATCAGGAGTACGGATAAAATGCTTGATGGTCGGAAG
AGGCATAAATTCCGTCAGCCAGTTTAGTCTGACCATCTCATCTGTAACATCATTGGCAACGCTACCTTTG
CCATGTTTCAGAAACAACTCTGGCGCATCGGGCTTCCCATACAATCGATAGATTGTCGCACCTGATTGCC
CGACATTATCGCGAGCCCATTTATACCCATATAAATCAGCATCCATGTTGGAATTTAATCGCGGCCTAGA
GCAAGACGTTTCCCGTTGAATATGGCTCATACTCTTCCTTTTTCAATATTATTGAAGCATTTATCAGGGT
TATTGTCTCATGAGCGGATACATATTTGAATGTATTTAGAAAAATAAACAAATAGGCATGCTAGCGCAGA
AACGTCCTAGAAGATGCCAGGAGGATACTTAGCAGAGAGACAATAAGGCCGGAGCGAAGCCGTTTTTCCA
TAGGCTCCGCCCCCCTGACGAACATCACGAAATCTGACGCTCAAATCAGTGGTGGCGAAACCCGACAGGA
CTATAAAGATACCAGGCGTTTCCCCCTGATGGCTCCCTCTTGCGCTCTCCTGTTCCCGTCCTGCGGCGTC
CGTGTTGTGGTGGAGGCTTTACCCAAATCACCACGTCCCGTTCCGTGTAGACAGTTCGCTCCAAGCTGGG
CTGTGTGCAAGAACCCCCCGTTCAGCCCGACTGCTGCGCCTTATCCGGTAACTATCATCTTGAGTCCAAC
CCGGAAAGACACGACAAAACGCCACTGGCAGCAGCCATTGGTAACTGAGAATTAGTGGATTTAGATATCG
AGAGTCTTGAAGTGGTGGCCTAACAGAGGCTACACTGAAAGGACAGTATTTGGTATCTGCGCTCCACTAA
AGCCAGTTACCAGGTTAAGCAGTTCCCCAACTGACTTAACCTTCGATCAAACCGCCTCCCCAGGCGGTTT
TTTCGTTTACAGAGCAGGAGATTACGACGATCGTAAAAGGATCTCAAGAAGATCCTTTACGGATTCCCGA
CACCATCACTCTAGATTTCAGTGCAATTTATCTCTTCAAATGTAGCACCTGAAGTCAGCCCCATACGATA
TAAGTTGTAATTCTCATGTTAGTCATGCCCCGCGCCCACCGGAAGGAGCTGACTGGGTTGAAGGCTCTCA
AGGGCATCGGTCGAGATCCCGGTGCCTAATGAGTGAGCTAACTTACATTAATTGCGTTGCGCTCACTGCC
CGCTTTCCAGTCGGGAAACCTGTCGTGCCAGCTGCATTAATGAATCGGCCAACGCGCGGGGAGAGGCGGT
TTGCGTATTGGGCGCCAGGGTGGTTTTTCTTTTCACCAGTGAGACGGGCAACAGCTGATTGCCCTTCACC
GCCTGGCCCTGAGAGAGTTGCAGCAAGCGGTCCACGCTGGTTTGCCCCAGCAGGCGAAAATCCTGTTTGA
TGGTGGTTAACGGCGGGATATAACATGAGCTGTCTTCGGTATCGTCGTATCCCACTACCGAGATGTCCGC
ACCAACGCGCAGCCCGGACTCGGTAATGGCGCGCATTGCGCCCAGCGCCATCTGATCGTTGGCAACCAGC
ATCGCAGTGGGAACGATGCCCTCATTCAGCATTTGCATGGTTTGTTGAAAACCGGACATGGCACTCCAGT
CGCCTTCCCGTTCCGCTATCGGCTGAATTTGATTGCGAGTGAGATATTTATGCCAGCCAGCCAGACGCAG
ACGCGCCGAGACAGAACTTAATGGGCCCGCTAACAGCGCGATTTGCTGGTGACCCAATGCGACCAGATGC
TCCACGCCCAGTCGCGTACCGTCTTCATGGGAGAAAATAATACTGTTGATGGGTGTCTGGTCAGAGACAT
CAAGAAATAACGCCGGAACATTAGTGCAGGCAGCTTCCACAGCAATGGCATCCTGGTCATCCAGCGGATA
GTTAATGATCAGCCCACTGACGCGTTGCGCGAGAAGATTGTGCACCGCCGCTTTACAGGCTTCGACGCCG
CTTCGTTCTACCATCGACACCACCACGCTGGCACCCAGTTGATCGGCGCGAGATTTAATCGCCGCGACAA
TTTGCGACGGCGCGTGCAGGGCCAGACTGGAGGTGGCAACGCCAATCAGCAACGACTGTTTGCCCGCCAG
TTGTTGTGCCACGCGGTTGGGAATGTAATTCAGCTCCGCCATCGCCGCTTCCACTTTTTCCCGCGTTTTC
GCAGAAACGTGGCTGGCCTGGTTCACCACGCGGGAAACGGTCTGATAAGAGACACCGGCATACTCTGCGA
CATCGTATAACGTTACTGGTTTCACATTCACCACCCTGAATTGACTCTCTTCCGGGCGCTATC
